Addgene plasmid #124113: pET21a-LeuRS-His
Purpose: Bacterial expression plasmid for PURE system components
Depositing lab: Sebastian Maerkl & Takuya Ueda. Depositing organization: The University of Tokyo. Publication: Cell-free translation reconstituted with purified components. Shimizu Y, Inoue A, Tomari Y, Suzuki T, Yokogawa T, Nishikawa K, Ueda T. Nat Biotechnol. 2001 Aug;19(8):751-5. doi: 10.1038/90802. PubMed 11479568.
Backbone
  Vector backbone: pET21a(+)
  Vector type: Bacterial Expression
Growth in bacteria
  Bacterial resistance: Ampicillin, 100 μg/mL
  Growth temperature: 37°C
  Growth strain: DH5alpha ; JM109
  Copy number: High Copy
Gene/Insert
  Gene/Insert name: Leucyl-tRNA ligase (alt names: leuS; LeuRS)
  Species: Escherichia coli
  Entrez Gene: leuS (a.k.a. b0642, ECK0635, syl)
  Tag / fusion protein: 6x-His (C terminal on insert)
  Cloning method: Restriction Enzyme; 5′ cloning site Unknown (unknown if destroyed)
Terms and licenses: Academic/Nonprofit Terms; Industry Terms: Not Available to Industry
Depositor comments: It is recommended to screen DNA preps from multiple colonies by Sanger sequencing, as this plasmid may be prone to deletions in the promoter region.
How to cite: pET21a-LeuRS-His was a gift from Sebastian Maerkl & Takuya Ueda (Addgene plasmid # 124113 ; http://n2t.net/addgene:124113 ; RRID:Addgene_124113)
