[The description below was written by a language model from this plasmid's Addgene catalogue record and pLannotate feature annotations shown in this document.]
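Description:
pET21a-LeuRS-His is a bacterial expression plasmid built on the pET21a(+) backbone for producing Escherichia coli leucyl-tRNA synthetase (leucyl-tRNA ligase, leuS), one of the protein components of the reconstituted PURE cell-free translation system. The sequenced construct is 7,920 nt. It replicates in E. coli from a ColE1/pBR322-type origin and retains the neighbouring bom and rop elements. The catalogue lists it as high copy, although Rop normally moderates copy number. Selection is by ampicillin through the bla gene and its own promoter. An f1 origin is also present, which allows single-stranded DNA production. Short tetracycline-resistance fragments and a predicted open reading frame are non-functional remnants of the pBR322 lineage.

The leuS coding sequence sits downstream of a T7 promoter followed directly by a lac operator, and transcription ends at a T7 terminator. The plasmid-borne lacI gene, with its own promoter, supplies lac repressor. Expression therefore requires a host that provides T7 RNA polymerase and is held off until it is induced with IPTG or lactose. An 18-nt histidine-tag sequence, consistent with the 6xHis tag recorded in the catalogue, follows the insert at its C terminus and permits metal-affinity purification of the enzyme. The short "SET1" hit between the tag and the terminator is probably an annotation match to T7-derived vector sequence and not a functional fusion. The restriction sites used for cloning are not recorded. The depositors note that the plasmid may be prone to deletions in the promoter region, so sequence verification of isolates is advised.
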