Features (pLannotate 1.2.2; 18 found; start..end, strand, type, name):
      1..22      -  protein_bind   CAP binding site: CAP binding activates transcription in the presence of cAMP. E. coli catabolite activator protein
     35..1117    -  CDS            lacI: lac repressor; lacI; The lac repressor binds to the lac operator to inhibit transcription in E. coli. This inhibition can be relieved by adding lactose or isopropyl-β-D-thiogalactopyranoside (IPTG).
   1118..1195    -  promoter       lacI promoter: lacI
   1203..1482    -  CDS            TcR (fragment): tetracycline efflux protein; tet; confers resistance to tetracycline
   1504..1522    +  promoter       T7 promoter: promoter for bacteriophage T7 RNA polymerase
   1523..1547    +  protein_bind   lac operator: The lac repressor binds to the lac operator to inhibit transcription in E. coli. This inhibition can be relieved by adding lactose or isopropyl-β-D-thiogalactopyranoside (IPTG). lac repressor encoded by lacI
   1569..4148    +  CDS            leuS (sequence withheld): SYL_ECOLI - Experimental evidence at protein level: Swiss-Prot protein existence level 1. From Escherichia coli (strain K12).
   4155..4172    +  CDS            9xHis (fragment): 9xHis affinity tag
   4182..4231    +  CDS            SET1 (fragment): solubility-enhancement tag derived from T7 phage gene 10B
   4239..4286    +  terminator     T7 terminator: transcription terminator for bacteriophage T7 RNA polymerase
   4323..4751    +  rep_origin     f1 ori (sequence partly withheld): f1 bacteriophage origin of replication; arrow indicates direction of (+) strand synthesis
   4804..4908    +  promoter       AmpR promoter: bla
   4909..5769    +  CDS            AmpR: β-lactamase; bla; confers resistance to ampicillin, carbenicillin, and related antibiotics
   5940..6528    +  rep_origin     ori: high-copy-number ColE1/pMB1/pBR322/pUC origin of replication
   6714..6853    -  misc_feature   bom: basis of mobility region from pBR322
   6955..7146    -  CDS            rop: Rop protein, which maintains plasmids at low copy number; rop
   7163..7543    +  CDS            YPB1_ECOLX: Protein predicted: Swiss-Prot protein existence level 4. From Escherichia coli.
   7615..7906    -  CDS            TcR (fragment): tetracycline efflux protein; tet; confers resistance to tetracycline
>Addgene plasmid #124113 | pET21a-LeuRS-His | addgene full sequence | sequence record 258624 | Addgene NGS Result
ATGAGTGAGCTAACTTACATTAATTGCGTTGCGCTCACTGCCCGCTTTCCAGTCGGGAAACCTGTCGTGC
CAGCTGCATTAATGAATCGGCCAACGCGCGGGGAGAGGCGGTTTGCGTATTGGGCGCCAGGGTGGTTTTT
CTTTTCACCAGTGAGACGGGCAACAGCTGATTGCCCTTCACCGCCTGGCCCTGAGAGAGTTGCAGCAAGC
GGTCCACGCTGGTTTGCCCCAGCAGGCGAAAATCCTGTTTGATGGTGGTTAACGGCGGGATATAACATGA
GCTGTCTTCGGTATCGTCGTATCCCACTACCGAGATATCCGCACCAACGCGCAGCCCGGACTCGGTAATG
GCGCGCATTGCGCCCAGCGCCATCTGATCGTTGGCAACCAGCATCGCAGTGGGAACGATGCCCTCATTCA
GCATTTGCATGGTTTGTTGAAAACCGGACATGGCACTCCAGTCGCCTTCCCGTTCCGCTATCGGCTGAAT
TTGATTGCGAGTGAGATATTTATGCCAGCCAGCCAGACGCAGACGCGCCGAGACAGAACTTAATGGGCCC
GCTAACAGCGCGATTTGCTGGTGACCCAATGCGACCAGATGCTCCACGCCCAGTCGCGTACCGTCTTCAT
GGGAGAAAATAATACTGTTGATGGGTGTCTGGTCAGAGACATCAAGAAATAACGCCGGAACATTAGTGCA
GGCAGCTTCCACAGCAATGGCATCCTGGTCATCCAGCGGATAGTTAATGATCAGCCCACTGACGCGTTGC
GCGAGAAGATTGTGCACCGCCGCTTTACAGGCTTCGACGCCGCTTCGTTCTACCATCGACACCACCACGC
TGGCACCCAGTTGATCGGCGCGAGATTTAATCGCCGCGACAATTTGCGACGGCGCGTGCAGGGCCAGACT
GGAGGTGGCAACGCCAATCAGCAACGACTGTTTGCCCGCCAGTTGTTGTGCCACGCGGTTGGGAATGTAA
TTCAGCTCCGCCATCGCCGCTTCCACTTTTTCCCGCGTTTTCGCAGAAACGTGGCTGGCCTGGTTCACCA
CGCGGGAAACGGTCTGATAAGAGACACCGGCATACTCTGCGACATCGTATAACGTTACTGGTTTCACATT
CACCACCCTGAATTGACTCTCTTCCGGGCGCTATCATGCCATACCGCGAAAGGTTTTGCGCCATTCGATG
GTGTCCGGGATCTCGACGCTCTCCCTTATGCGACTCCTGCATTAGGAAGCAGCCCAGTAGTAGGTTGAGG
CCGTTGAGCACCGCCGCCGCAAGGAATGGTGCATGCAAGGAGATGGCGCCCAACAGTCCCCCGGCCACGG
GGCCTGCCACCATACCCACGCCGAAACAAGCGCTCATGAGCCCGAAGTGGCGAGCCCGATCTTCCCCATC
GGTGATGTCGGCGATATAGGCGCCAGCAACCGCACCTGTGGCGCCGGTGATGCCGGCCACGATGCGTCCG
GCGTAGAGGATCGAGATCTCGATCCCGCGAAATTAATACGACTCACTATAGGGGAATTGTGAGCGGATAA
CAATTCCCCTCTAGAAGGAGATGCTGCC
[2580 nt withheld, positions 1569-4148]
CTCGAGCACCACCACCACCACCACTGAGATCCGGCTGCTAACAAAGCCCGAAAGGAAGCTGAGTTGGCTG
CTGCCACCGCTGAGCAATAACTAGCATAACCCCTTGGGGCCTCTAAACGGGTCTTGAGGGGTTTTTTGCT
GAAAGGAGGAACTATATCCGGATTGGCGAATGGG
[124 nt withheld, positions 4323-4446]
C
[91 nt withheld, positions 4448-4538]
A
[49 nt withheld, positions 4540-4588]
CCTTTGACGTTGGAGTCCACGTTCTTT
[37 nt withheld, positions 4616-4652]
ACCCTATCTCGGTCTATTCTTTTGATTTATAAGGGATTTTGCCGATTTCGGCCTATTGGTTAAAAAATGA
GCTGATTTAACAAAAATTTAACGCGAATTTTAACAAAATATTAACGCTTACAATTTAGGTGGCACTTTTC
GGGGAAATGTGCGCGGAACCCCTATTTGTTTATTTTTCTAAATACATTCAAATATGTATCCGCTCATGAG
ACAATAACCCTGATAAATGCTTCAATAATATTGAAAAAGGAAGAGTATGAGTATTCAACATTTCCGTGTC
GCCCTTATTCCCTTTTTTGCGGCATTTTGCCTTCCTGTTTTTGCTCACCCAGAAACGCTGGTGAAAGTAA
AAGATGCTGAAGATCAGTTGGGTGCACGAGTGGGTTACATCGAACTGGATCTCAACAGCGGTAAGATCCT
TGAGAGTTTTCGCCCCGAAGAACGTTTTCCAATGATGAGCACTTTTAAAGTTCTGCTATGTGGCGCGGTA
TTATCCCGTATTGACGCCGGGCAAGAGCAACTCGGTCGCCGCATACACTATTCTCAGAATGACTTGGTTG
AGTACTCACCAGTCACAGAAAAGCATCTTACGGATGGCATGACAGTAAGAGAATTATGCAGTGCTGCCAT
AACCATGAGTGATAACACTGCGGCCAACTTACTTCTGACAACGATCGGAGGACCGAAGGAGCTAACCGCT
TTTTTGCACAACATGGGGGATCATGTAACTCGCCTTGATCGTTGGGAACCGGAGCTGAATGAAGCCATAC
CAAACGACGAGCGTGACACCACGATGCCTGCAGCAATGGCAACAACGTTGCGCAAACTATTAACTGGCGA
ACTACTTACTCTAGCTTCCCGGCAACAATTAATAGACTGGATGGAGGCGGATAAAGTTGCAGGACCACTT
CTGCGCTCGGCCCTTCCGGCTGGCTGGTTTATTGCTGATAAATCTGGAGCCGGTGAGCGTGGGTCTCGCG
GTATCATTGCAGCACTGGGGCCAGATGGTAAGCCCTCCCGTATCGTAGTTATCTACACGACGGGGAGTCA
GGCAACTATGGATGAACGAAATAGACAGATCGCTGAGATAGGTGCCTCACTGATTAAGCATTGGTAACTG
TCAGACCAAGTTTACTCATATATACTTTAGATTGATTTAAAACTTCATTTTTAATTTAAAAGGATCTAGG
TGAAGATCCTTTTTGATAATCTCATGACCAAAATCCCTTAACGTGAGTTTTCGTTCCACTGAGCGTCAGA
CCCCGTAGAAAAGATCAAAGGATCTTCTTGAGATCCTTTTTTTCTGCGCGTAATCTGCTGCTTGCAAACA
AAAAAACCACCGCTACCAGCGGTGGTTTGTTTGCCGGATCAAGAGCTACCAACTCTTTTTCCGAAGGTAA
CTGGCTTCAGCAGAGCGCAGATACCAAATACTGTCCTTCTAGTGTAGCCGTAGTTAGGCCACCACTTCAA
GAACTCTGTAGCACCGCCTACATACCTCGCTCTGCTAATCCTGTTACCAGTGGCTGCTGCCAGTGGCGAT
AAGTCGTGTCTTACCGGGTTGGACTCAAGACGATAGTTACCGGATAAGGCGCAGCGGTCGGGCTGAACGG
GGGGTTCGTGCACACAGCCCAGCTTGGAGCGAACGACCTACACCGAACTGAGATACCTACAGCGTGAGCT
ATGAGAAAGCGCCACGCTTCCCGAAGGGAGAAAGGCGGACAGGTATCCGGTAAGCGGCAGGGTCGGAACA
GGAGAGCGCACGAGGGAGCTTCCAGGGGGAAACGCCTGGTATCTTTATAGTCCTGTCGGGTTTCGCCACC
TCTGACTTGAGCGTCGATTTTTGTGATGCTCGTCAGGGGGGCGGAGCCTATGGAAAAACGCCAGCAACGC
GGCCTTTTTACGGTTCCTGGCCTTTTGCTGGCCTTTTGCTCACATGTTCTTTCCTGCGTTATCCCCTGAT
TCTGTGGATAACCGTATTACCGCCTTTGAGTGAGCTGATACCGCTCGCCGCAGCCGAACGACCGAGCGCA
GCGAGTCAGTGAGCGAGGAAGCGGAAGAGCGCCTGATGCGGTATTTTCTCCTTACGCATCTGTGCGGTAT
TTCACACCGCAATGGTGCACTCTCAGTACAATCTGCTCTGATGCCGCATAGTTAAGCCAGTATACACTCC
GCTATCGCTACGTGACTGGGTCATGGCTGCGCCCCGACACCCGCCAACACCCGCTGACGCGCCCTGACGG
GCTTGTCTGCTCCCGGCATCCGCTTACAGACAAGCTGTGACCGTCTCCGGGAGCTGCATGTGTCAGAGGT
TTTCACCGTCATCACCGAAACGCGCGAGGCAGCTGCGGTAAAGCTCATCAGCGTGGTCGTGAAGCGATTC
ACAGATGTCTGCCTGTTCATCCGCGTCCAGCTCGTTGAGTTTCTCCAGAAGCGTTAATGTCTGGCTTCTG
ATAAAGCGGGCCATGTTAAGGGCGGTTTTTTCCTGTTTGGTCACTGATGCCTCCGTGTAAGGGGGATTTC
TGTTCATGGGGGTAATGATACCGATGAAACGAGAGAGGATGCTCACGATACGGGTTACTGATGATGAACA
TGCCCGGTTACTGGAACGTTGTGAGGGTAAACAACTGGCGGTATGGATGCGGCGGGACCAGAGAAAAATC
ACTCAGGGTCAATGCCAGCGCTTCGTTAATACAGATGTAGGTGTTCCACAGGGTAGCCAGCAGCATCCTG
CGATGCAGATCCGGAACATAATGGTGCAGGGCGCTGACTTCCGCGTTTCCAGACTTTACGAAACACGGAA
ACCGAAGACCATTCATGTTGTTGCTCAGGTCGCAGACGTTTTGCAGCAGCAGTCGCTTCACGTTCGCTCG
CGTATCGGTGATTCATTCTGCTAACCAGTAAGGCAACCCCGCCAGCCTAGCCGGGTCCTCAACGACAGGA
GCACGATCATGCGCACCCGTGGGGCCGCCATGCCGGCGATAATGGCCTGCTTCTCGCCGAAACGTTTGGT
GGCGGGACCAGTGACGAAGGCTTGAGCGAGGGCGTGCAAGATTCCGAATACCGCAAGCGACAGGCCGATC
ATCGTCGCGCTCCAGCGAAAGCGGTCCTCGCCGAAAATGACCCAGAGCGCTGCCGGCACCTGTCCTACGA
GTTGCATGATAAAGAAGACAGTCATAAGTGCGGCGACGATAGTCATGCCCCGCGCCCACCGGAAGGAGCT
GACTGGGTTGAAGGCTCTCAAGGGCATCGGTCGAGATCCCGGTGCCTA
